LOCUS       Exported 6770 bp ds-DNA circular SYN 12-MAY-2021
DEFINITION  Modified from pCas9-CR4 (Addgene: 62655) to use the high-fidelity
            version of Cas9, SpCas9-HF1 (N497A/R661A/Q695A/Q926A) from
            Kleinstiver et al 2016..
ACCESSION   .
VERSION     .
KEYWORDS    pEM-Cas9HF1
SOURCE      synthetic DNA construct
  ORGANISM  synthetic DNA construct
REFERENCE   1 (bases 1 to 6770)
  AUTHORS   Moreb EA, Hoover B, Yaseen A, Valyasevi N, Roecker Z, Menacho-Melgar
            R, Lynch MD
  TITLE     Managing the SOS Response for Enhanced CRISPR-Cas-Based
            Recombineering in E. coli through Transient Inhibition of Host RecA
            Activity.
  JOURNAL   ACS Synth Biol. 2017 Oct 2. doi: 10.1021/acssynbio.7b00174.
  PUBMED    28915012
REFERENCE   2 (bases 1 to 6770)
  AUTHORS   .
  TITLE     Direct Submission
  JOURNAL   Exported May 12, 2021 from SnapGene Server 1.1.58
            http://www.snapgene.com
FEATURES             Location/Qualifiers
     source          1..6770
                     /organism="synthetic DNA construct"
                     /mol_type="other DNA"
     CDS             complement(14..637)
                     /codon_start=1
                     /gene="tetR from transposon Tn10"
                     /product="tetracycline repressor TetR"
                     /label=TetR
                     /note="TetR binds to the tetracycline operator tetO to
                     inhibit transcription. This inhibition can be relieved by
                     adding tetracycline or doxycycline."
                     /translation="MSRLDKSKVINSALELLNEVGIEGLTTRKLAQKLGVEQPTLYWHV
                     KNKRALLDALAIEMLDRHHTHFCPLEGESWQDFLRNNAKSFRCALLSHRDGAKVHLGTR
                     PTEKQYETLENQLAFLCQQGFSLENALYALSAVGHFTLGCVLEDQEHQVAKEERETPTT
                     DSMPPLLRQAIELFDHQGAEPAFLFGLELIICGLEKQLKCESGS"
     primer_bind     545..564
                     /label=Tet-R
                     /note="Tetracycline resistance gene, reverse primer"
     promoter        688..743
                     /gene="tetR"
                     /label=tetR/tetA promoters
                     /note="overlapping promoters for bacterial tetR and tetA"
     protein_bind    724..742
                     /gene="tetO"
                     /label=tet operator
                     /bound_moiety="tetracycline repressor TetR"
                     /note="bacterial operator O2 for the tetR and tetA genes"
     CDS             779..4882
                     /codon_start=1
                     /product="Cas9 endonuclease from the Streptococcus pyogenes
                     Type II CRISPR/Cas system, mutated to improve targeting
                     specificity (Kleinstiver et al., 2016)"
                     /label=SpCas9-HF1
                     /note="carries the mutations N497A, R661A, Q695A, and
                     Q926A"
                     /translation="MDKKYSIGLDIGTNSVGWAVITDEYKVPSKKFKVLGNTDRHSIKK
                     NLIGALLFDSGETAEATRLKRTARRRYTRRKNRICYLQEIFSNEMAKVDDSFFHRLEES
                     FLVEEDKKHERHPIFGNIVDEVAYHEKYPTIYHLRKKLVDSTDKADLRLIYLALAHMIK
                     FRGHFLIEGDLNPDNSDVDKLFIQLVQTYNQLFEENPINASGVDAKAILSARLSKSRRL
                     ENLIAQLPGEKKNGLFGNLIALSLGLTPNFKSNFDLAEDAKLQLSKDTYDDDLDNLLAQ
                     IGDQYADLFLAAKNLSDAILLSDILRVNTEITKAPLSASMIKRYDEHHQDLTLLKALVR
                     QQLPEKYKEIFFDQSKNGYAGYIDGGASQEEFYKFIKPILEKMDGTEELLVKLNREDLL
                     RKQRTFDNGSIPHQIHLGELHAILRRQEDFYPFLKDNREKIEKILTFRIPYYVGPLARG
                     NSRFAWMTRKSEETITPWNFEEVVDKGASAQSFIERMTAFDKNLPNEKVLPKHSLLYEY
                     FTVYNELTKVKYVTEGMRKPAFLSGEQKKAIVDLLFKTNRKVTVKQLKEDYFKKIECFD
                     SVEISGVEDRFNASLGTYHDLLKIIKDKDFLDNEENEDILEDIVLTLTLFEDREMIEER
                     LKTYAHLFDDKVMKQLKRRRYTGWGALSRKLINGIRDKQSGKTILDFLKSDGFANRNFM
                     ALIHDDSLTFKEDIQKAQVSGQGDSLHEHIANLAGSPAIKKGILQTVKVVDELVKVMGR
                     HKPENIVIEMARENQTTQKGQKNSRERMKRIEEGIKELGSQILKEHPVENTQLQNEKLY
                     LYYLQNGRDMYVDQELDINRLSDYDVDHIVPQSFLKDDSIDNKVLTRSDKNRGKSDNVP
                     SEEVVKKMKNYWRQLLNAKLITQRKFDNLTKAERGGLSELDKAGFIKRQLVETRAITKH
                     VAQILDSRMNTKYDENDKLIREVKVITLKSKLVSDFRKDFQFYKVREINNYHHAHDAYL
                     NAVVGTALIKKYPKLESEFVYGDYKVYDVRKMIAKSEQEIGKATAKYFFYSNIMNFFKT
                     EITLANGEIRKRPLIETNGETGEIVWDKGRDFATVRKVLSMPQVNIVKKTEVQTGGFSK
                     ESILPKRNSDKLIARKKDWDPKKYGGFDSPTVAYSVLVVAKVEKGKSKKLKSVKELLGI
                     TIMERSSFEKNPIDFLEAKGYKEVKKDLIIKLPKYSLFELENGRKRMLASAGELQKGNE
                     LALPSKYVNFLYLASHYEKLKGSPEDNEQKQLFVEQHKHYLDEIIEQISEFSKRVILAD
                     ANLDKVLSAYNKHRDKPIREQAENIIHLFTLTNLGAPAAFKYFDTTIDRKRYTSTKEVL
                     DATLIHQSITGLYETRIDLSQLGGD"
     CDS             4883..4915
                     /codon_start=1
                     /product="C-terminal peptide that mediates degradation in
                     bacteria through the ClpXP and ClpAP proteases (McGinness
                     et al., 2006)"
                     /label=ssrA tag
                     /note="wild-type LAA variant"
                     /translation="AANDENYALAA"
     terminator      4942..5013
                     /label=rrnB T1 terminator
                     /note="transcription terminator T1 from the E. coli rrnB
                     gene"
     terminator      5029..5056
                     /label=T7Te terminator
                     /note="phage T7 early transcription terminator"
     primer_bind     complement(5084..5101)
                     /label=L4440
                     /note="L4440 vector, forward primer"
     rep_origin      complement(5218..5763)
                     /direction=LEFT
                     /label=p15A ori
                     /note="Plasmids containing the medium-copy-number p15A
                     origin of replication can be propagated in E. coli cells
                     that contain a second plasmid with the ColE1 origin. "
     primer_bind     complement(5298..5317)
                     /label=pBR322ori-F
                     /note="pBR322 origin, forward primer"
     terminator      5877..5971
                     /label=lambda t0 terminator
                     /note="transcription terminator from phage lambda"
     CDS             complement(5992..6651)
                     /codon_start=1
                     /gene="cat"
                     /product="chloramphenicol acetyltransferase"
                     /label=CmR
                     /note="confers resistance to chloramphenicol"
                     /translation="MEKKITGYTTVDISQWHRKEHFEAFQSVAQCTYNQTVQLDITAFL
                     KTVKKNKHKFYPAFIHILARLMNAHPEFRMAMKDGELVIWDSVHPCYTVFHEQTETFSS
                     LWSEYHDDFRQFLHIYSQDVACYGENLAYFPKGFIENMFFVSANPWVSFTSFDLNVANM
                     DNFFAPVFTMGKYYTQGDKVLMPLAIQVHHAVCDGFHVGRMLNELQQYCDEWQGGA"
     primer_bind     6566..6585
                     /label=CAT-R
                     /note="Chloramphenicol resistance gene, reverse primer"
     promoter        complement(6652..6754)
                     /label=cat promoter
                     /note="promoter of the E. coli cat gene encoding
                     chloramphenicol acetyltransferase"
ORIGIN
        1 agatatcgac gtcttaagac ccactttcac atttaagttg tttttctaat ccgcatatga
       61 tcaattcaag gccgaataag aaggctggct ctgcaccttg gtgatcaaat aattcgatag
      121 cttgtcgtaa taatggcggc atactatcag tagtaggtgt ttccctttct tctttagcga
      181 cttgatgctc ttgatcttcc aatacgcaac ctaaagtaaa atgccccaca gcgctgagtg
      241 catataatgc attctctagt gaaaaacctt gttggcataa aaaggctaat tgattttcga
      301 gagtttcata ctgtttttct gtaggccgtg tacctaaatg tacttttgct ccatcgcgat
      361 gacttagtaa agcacatcta aaacttttag cgttattacg taaaaaatct tgccagcttt
      421 ccccttctaa agggcaaaag tgagtatggt gcctatctaa catctcaatg gctaaggcgt
      481 cgagcaaagc ccgcttattt tttacatgcc aatacaatgt aggctgctct acacctagct
      541 tctgggcgag tttacgggtt gttaaacctt cgattccgac ctcattaagc agctctaatg
      601 cgctgttaat cactttactt ttatctaatc tagacatcat taattcctaa ttgctagcat
      661 tgtacctagg actgagctag ccataaagtt gacactctat cgttgataga gttattttac
      721 cactccctat cagtgataga gaaaagaatt caaaagatct aaagaggact tcggatctat
      781 ggataagaaa tactcaatag gcttagatat cggcacaaat agcgtcggat gggcggtgat
      841 cactgatgaa tataaggttc cgtctaaaaa gttcaaggtt ctgggaaata cagaccgcca
      901 cagtatcaaa aaaaatctta taggggctct tttatttgac agtggagaga cagcggaagc
      961 gactcgcctc aaacggacag ctcgtagaag gtatacacgt cggaagaatc gtatttgtta
     1021 tctacaggag attttttcaa atgagatggc gaaagtagat gatagtttct ttcatcgact
     1081 tgaagagtct tttttggtgg aagaagacaa gaagcatgaa cgtcatccta tttttggaaa
     1141 tatagtagat gaagttgctt atcatgagaa atatccaact atctatcatc tgcgaaaaaa
     1201 attggtagat tctactgata aagcggattt gcgcttaatc tatttggcct tagcgcatat
     1261 gattaagttt cgtggtcatt ttttgattga gggagattta aatcctgata atagtgatgt
     1321 ggacaaacta tttatccagt tggtacaaac ctacaatcaa ttatttgaag aaaaccctat
     1381 taacgcaagt ggagtagatg ctaaagcgat tctttctgca cgattgagta aatcaagacg
     1441 attagaaaat ctcattgctc agctccccgg tgagaagaaa aatggcttat ttgggaatct
     1501 cattgctttg tcattgggtt tgacccctaa ttttaaatca aattttgatt tggcagaaga
     1561 tgctaaatta cagctttcaa aagatactta cgatgatgat ttagataatt tattggcgca
     1621 aattggagat caatatgctg atttgttttt ggcagctaag aatttatcag atgctatttt
     1681 actttcagat atcctaagag taaatactga aataactaag gctcccctat cagcttcaat
     1741 gattaaacgc tacgatgaac atcatcaaga cttgactctt ttaaaagctt tagttcgaca
     1801 acaacttcca gaaaagtata aagaaatctt ttttgatcaa tcaaaaaacg gatatgcagg
     1861 ttatattgat gggggagcta gccaagaaga attttataaa tttatcaaac caattttaga
     1921 aaaaatggat ggtactgagg aattattggt gaaactaaat cgtgaagatt tgctgcgcaa
     1981 gcaacggacc tttgacaacg gctctattcc ccatcaaatt cacttgggtg agctgcatgc
     2041 tattttgaga agacaagaag acttttatcc atttttaaaa gacaatcgtg agaagattga
     2101 aaaaatcttg acttttcgaa ttccttatta tgttggtcca ttggcgcgtg gcaatagtcg
     2161 ttttgcatgg atgactcgga agtctgaaga aacaattacc ccatggaatt ttgaagaagt
     2221 tgtcgataaa ggtgcttcag ctcaatcatt tattgaacgc atgacagcgt ttgataaaaa
     2281 tcttccaaat gaaaaagtac taccaaaaca tagtttgctt tatgagtatt ttacggttta
     2341 taacgaattg acaaaggtca aatatgttac tgaaggaatg cgaaaaccag catttctttc
     2401 aggtgaacag aagaaagcca ttgttgattt actcttcaaa acaaatcgaa aagtaaccgt
     2461 taagcaatta aaagaagatt atttcaaaaa aatagaatgt tttgatagtg ttgaaatttc
     2521 aggagttgaa gatagattta atgcttcatt aggtacctac catgatttgc taaaaattat
     2581 taaagataaa gattttttgg ataatgaaga aaatgaagat atcttagagg atattgtttt
     2641 aacattgacc ttatttgaag atagggagat gattgaggaa agacttaaaa catatgctca
     2701 cctctttgat gataaggtga tgaaacagct taaacgtcgc cgttatactg gttggggagc
     2761 gttgtctcga aaattgatta atggtattag ggataagcaa tctggcaaaa caatattaga
     2821 ttttttgaaa tcagatggtt ttgccaatcg caattttatg gcgctgatcc atgatgatag
     2881 tttgacattt aaagaagaca ttcaaaaagc acaagtgtct ggacaaggcg atagtttaca
     2941 tgaacatatt gcaaatttag ctggtagccc tgctattaaa aaaggtattt tacagactgt
     3001 aaaagttgtt gatgaattgg tcaaagtaat ggggcggcat aagccagaaa atatcgttat
     3061 tgaaatggca cgtgaaaatc agacaactca aaagggccag aaaaattcgc gagagcgtat
     3121 gaaacgaatc gaagaaggta tcaaagaatt aggaagtcag attcttaaag agcatcctgt
     3181 tgaaaatact caattgcaaa atgaaaagct ctatctctat tatctccaaa atggaagaga
     3241 catgtatgtg gaccaagaat tagatattaa tcgtttaagt gattatgatg tcgatcacat
     3301 tgttccacaa agtttcctta aagacgattc aatagacaat aaggtcttaa cgcgttctga
     3361 taaaaatcgt ggtaaatcgg ataacgttcc aagtgaagaa gtagtcaaaa agatgaaaaa
     3421 ctattggaga caacttctaa acgccaagtt aatcactcaa cgtaagtttg ataatttaac
     3481 gaaagctgaa cgtggaggtt tgagtgaact tgataaagct ggttttatca aacgccaatt
     3541 ggttgaaact cgcgcgatca ctaagcatgt ggcacaaatt ttggatagtc gcatgaatac
     3601 taaatacgat gaaaatgata aacttattcg agaggttaaa gtgattacct taaaatctaa
     3661 attagtttct gacttccgaa aagatttcca attctataaa gtacgtgaga ttaacaatta
     3721 ccatcatgcc catgatgcgt atctaaatgc cgtcgttgga actgctttga ttaagaaata
     3781 tccaaaactt gaatcggagt ttgtctatgg tgattataaa gtttatgatg ttcgtaaaat
     3841 gattgctaag tctgagcaag aaataggcaa agcaaccgca aaatatttct tttactctaa
     3901 tatcatgaac ttcttcaaaa cagaaattac acttgcaaat ggagagattc gcaaacgccc
     3961 tctaatcgaa actaatgggg aaactggaga aattgtctgg gataaagggc gagattttgc
     4021 cacagtgcgc aaagtattgt ccatgcccca agtcaatatt gtcaagaaaa cagaagtaca
     4081 gacaggcgga ttctccaagg agtcaatttt accaaaaaga aattcggaca agcttattgc
     4141 tcgtaaaaaa gactgggatc caaaaaaata tggtggtttt gatagtccaa cggtagctta
     4201 ttcagtccta gtggttgcta aggtggaaaa agggaaatcg aagaagttaa aatccgttaa
     4261 agagttacta gggatcacaa ttatggaaag aagttccttt gaaaaaaatc cgattgactt
     4321 tttagaagct aaaggatata aggaagttaa aaaagactta atcattaaac tacctaaata
     4381 tagtcttttt gagttagaaa acggtcgtaa acggatgctg gctagtgccg gagaattaca
     4441 aaaaggaaat gagctggctc tgccaagcaa atatgtgaat tttttatatt tagctagtca
     4501 ttatgaaaag ttgaagggta gtccagaaga taacgaacaa aaacaattgt ttgtggagca
     4561 gcataagcat tatttagatg agattattga gcaaatcagt gaattttcta agcgtgttat
     4621 tttagcagat gccaatttag ataaagttct tagtgcatat aacaaacata gagacaaacc
     4681 aatacgtgaa caagcagaaa atattattca tttatttacg ttgacgaatc ttggagctcc
     4741 cgctgctttt aaatattttg atacaacaat tgatcgtaaa cgatatacgt ctacaaaaga
     4801 agttttagat gccactctta tccatcaatc catcactggt ctttatgaaa cacgcattga
     4861 tttgagtcag ctaggaggtg acgctgctaa cgacgaaaac tacgctctgg ctgcttaact
     4921 cgagtaagga tctccaggca tcaaataaaa cgaaaggctc agtcgaaaga ctgggccttt
     4981 cgttttatct gttgtttgtc ggtgaacgct ctctactaga gtcacactgg ctcaccttcg
     5041 ggtgggcctt tctgcgttta tacctaggga tatattccgc ttcctcgctc actgactcgc
     5101 tacgctcggt cgttcgactg cggcgagcgg aaatggctta cgaacggggc ggagatttcc
     5161 tggaagatgc caggaagata cttaacaggg aagtgagagg gccgcggcaa agccgttttt
     5221 ccataggctc cgcccccctg acaagcatca cgaaatctga cgctcaaatc agtggtggcg
     5281 aaacccgaca ggactataaa gataccaggc gtttccccct ggcggctccc tcgtgcgctc
     5341 tcctgttcct gcctttcggt ttaccggtgt cattccgctg ttatggccgc gtttgtctca
     5401 ttccacgcct gacactcagt tccgggtagg cagttcgctc caagctggac tgtatgcacg
     5461 aaccccccgt tcagtccgac cgctgcgcct tatccggtaa ctatcgtctt gagtccaacc
     5521 cggaaagaca tgcaaaagca ccactggcag cagccactgg taattgattt agaggagtta
     5581 gtcttgaagt catgcgccgg ttaaggctaa actgaaagga caagttttgg tgactgcgct
     5641 cctccaagcc agttacctcg gttcaaagag ttggtagctc agagaacctt cgaaaaaccg
     5701 ccctgcaagg cggttttttc gttttcagag caagagatta cgcgcagacc aaaacgatct
     5761 caagaagatc atcttattaa tcagataaaa tatttctaga tttcagtgca atttatctct
     5821 tcaaatgtag cacctgaagt cagccccata cgatataagt tgttactagt gcttggattc
     5881 tcaccaataa aaaacgcccg gcggcaaccg agcgttctga acaaatccag atggagttct
     5941 gaggtcatta ctggatctat caacaggagt ccaagcgagc tcgatatcaa attacgcccc
     6001 gccctgccac tcatcgcagt actgttgtaa ttcattaagc attctgccga catggaagcc
     6061 atcacaaacg gcatgatgaa cctgaatcgc cagcggcatc agcaccttgt cgccttgcgt
     6121 ataatatttg cccatggtga aaacgggggc gaagaagttg tccatattgg ccacgtttaa
     6181 atcaaaactg gtgaaactca cccagggatt ggctgagacg aaaaacatat tctcaataaa
     6241 ccctttaggg aaataggcca ggttttcacc gtaacacgcc acatcttgcg aatatatgtg
     6301 tagaaactgc cggaaatcgt cgtggtattc actccagagc gatgaaaacg tttcagtttg
     6361 ctcatggaaa acggtgtaac aagggtgaac actatcccat atcaccagct caccgtcttt
     6421 cattgccata cgaaattccg gatgagcatt catcaggcgg gcaagaatgt gaataaaggc
     6481 cggataaaac ttgtgcttat ttttctttac ggtctttaaa aaggccgtaa tatccagctg
     6541 aacggtctgg ttataggtac attgagcaac tgactgaaat gcctcaaaat gttctttacg
     6601 atgccattgg gatatatcaa cggtggtata tccagtgatt tttttctcca ttttagcttc
     6661 cttagctcct gaaaatctcg ataactcaaa aaatacgccc ggtagtgatc ttatttcatt
     6721 atggtgaaag ttggaacctc ttacgtgccg atcaacgtct cattttcgcc
//
