[The description below was written by a language model from this plasmid's Addgene catalogue record and the feature table of its GenBank file.]
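Description:
pEM-Cas9HF1 is a bacterial expression plasmid for tetracycline-inducible production of a high-fidelity Streptococcus pyogenes Cas9 in E. coli. It was derived from pCas9-CR4 by replacing the wild-type nuclease with SpCas9-HF1, which carries the N497A, R661A, Q695A and Q926A substitutions designed to improve targeting specificity. The plasmid replicates from a p15A origin, which is compatible with ColE1-type plasmids, so it can coexist with a second plasmid in the same cell. The catalogue lists it as low copy. Selection is by chloramphenicol, through a cat gene driven by its own promoter and followed by a lambda t0 terminator.

The expression unit uses the Tn10 tet regulatory region. A divergently oriented tetR gene encodes the repressor, which binds the tet operator within the overlapping tetR/tetA promoters and keeps Cas9 transcription off until a tetracycline-class inducer relieves repression. The SpCas9-HF1 coding sequence is fused at its C terminus to a wild-type (LAA) ssrA degradation tag, which directs the protein to the ClpXP and ClpAP proteases. Together with the repressor, this should keep basal nuclease levels low. The rrnB T1 and T7Te terminators close the cassette. No guide RNA element is annotated, so the guide would presumably be supplied separately.

The associated publication concerns CRISPR-Cas-based recombineering in E. coli, which suggests the plasmid is used for Cas9-mediated genome editing or counterselection in that setting. The catalogue gives a total size of 7859 bp, whereas the held sequence record is 6770 bp; the record does not explain the difference.
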