Addgene plasmid #89961: pEM-Cas9HF1
Purpose: Modified from pCas9-CR4 (Addgene: 62655) to use the high-fidelity version of Cas9, SpCas9-HF1 (N497A/R661A/Q695A/Q926A) from Kleinstiver et al 2016.
Depositing lab: Michael Lynch. Depositing organization: Duke University. Publication: Managing the SOS Response for Enhanced CRISPR-Cas-Based Recombineering in E. coli through Transient Inhibition of Host RecA Activity. Moreb EA, Hoover B, Yaseen A, Valyasevi N, Roecker Z, Menacho-Melgar R, Lynch MD. ACS Synth Biol. 2017 Oct 2. doi: 10.1021/acssynbio.7b00174. PubMed 28915012.
Backbone
  Vector backbone: pCas9-CR4
  Total vector size (bp): 7859
  Vector type: Bacterial Expression
Growth in bacteria
  Bacterial resistance: Chloramphenicol, 25 μg/mL
  Growth temperature: 37°C
  Growth strain: DH5alpha
  Copy number: Low Copy
Gene/Insert
  Gene/Insert name: Cas9HF1
  Species: S. pyogenes
  Mutation: N497A/R661A/Q695A/Q926A
  Promoter: pTet
  Cloning method: Unknown
  Sequencing primers: 5′ taagaaggctggctctgcac
Terms and licenses: Academic/Nonprofit Terms; Industry Terms: Not Available to Industry
Depositor comments: This Cas9 has been modified to contain the high-fidelity mutations for SpCas9-HF1 from Kleinstiver et al 2016
How to cite: pEM-Cas9HF1 was a gift from Michael Lynch (Addgene plasmid # 89961 ; http://n2t.net/addgene:89961 ; RRID:Addgene_89961)
